Addgene plasmid #118353: hGATA-1 K137R
Purpose: This plasmid expresses human GATA-1 K137R mutant. This construct cannot undergo sumoylation on K137.
Depositing lab: Lea Sistonen. Depositing organization: Abo Akademi University. Publication: PDSM, a motif for phosphorylation-dependent SUMO modification. Hietakangas V, Anckar J, Blomster HA, Fujimoto M, Palvimo JJ, Nakai A, Sistonen L. Proc Natl Acad Sci U S A. 2006 Jan 3;103(1):45-50. doi: 10.1073/pnas.0503698102. Epub 2005 Dec 21. PubMed 16371476.
Backbone
  Vector backbone: pcDNA3.1/myc-His(-) A
  Backbone manufacturer: Invitrogen
  Backbone size w/o insert (bp): 5522
  Vector type: Mammalian Expression
  Selectable markers: Neomycin (select with G418)
Growth in bacteria
  Bacterial resistance: Ampicillin, 100 μg/mL
  Growth temperature: 37°C
  Growth strain: DH5alpha
  Copy number: High Copy
Gene/Insert
  Gene/Insert name: hGATA-1
  Species: H. sapiens (human)
  Mutation: K137R
  Entrez Gene: GATA1 (a.k.a. ERYF1, GATA-1, GF-1, GF1, HAEADA, NF-E1, NFE1, XLANP, XLTDA, XLTT)
  Tag / fusion protein: myc and 6xHIS (C terminal on backbone)
  Cloning method: Restriction Enzyme; 5′ cloning site NotI (unknown if destroyed); 3′ cloning site KpnI (unknown if destroyed)
Terms and licenses: Academic/Nonprofit Terms; Industry Terms: Not Available to Industry
How to cite: hGATA-1 K137R was a gift from Lea Sistonen (Addgene plasmid # 118353 ; http://n2t.net/addgene:118353 ; RRID:Addgene_118353)
