[The description below was written by a language model from this plasmid's Addgene catalogue record and pLannotate feature annotations shown in this document.]
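Description:
hGATA-1 K137R is a mammalian expression plasmid built on the pcDNA3.1/myc-His(-) A backbone, carrying the human GATA1 coding sequence with a lysine-to-arginine substitution at residue 137. The sequenced record is about 6.7 kb. In E. coli it replicates from a high-copy ColE1/pUC-type origin and is selected with ampicillin through the β-lactamase gene. An f1 origin is also present, which allows single-stranded DNA production. For mammalian cells, a neomycin phosphotransferase cassette driven by the SV40 enhancer/early promoter and ended by the SV40 poly(A) signal allows G418 selection of stable transfectants.

The GATA1 open reading frame was cloned between NotI and KpnI sites. It lies downstream of the human CMV immediate-early enhancer and promoter and upstream of the bovine growth hormone polyadenylation signal, giving strong constitutive expression in transfected cells. A T7 promoter ahead of the insert allows in vitro transcription. According to the catalogue entry, the backbone supplies C-terminal myc and 6xHis tags. The feature table does not annotate a myc epitope, and marks only a short His-tag-like fragment (matched to a composite tag) just after the GATA1 sequence. Several other small annotations, including a truncated HIV-1 LTR fragment and the ble, lacI and bom fragments, appear to be short partial matches to backbone sequence rather than functional elements.

GATA1 is an erythroid transcription factor that binds GATA motifs in globin and other erythroid genes. The K137R change removes the SUMO acceptor lysine, so the protein cannot be sumoylated at that position. The construct serves as a sumoylation-deficient form of GATA-1, and the associated study concerned phosphorylation-dependent SUMO modification motifs.
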