Features (pLannotate 1.2.2; 21 found; start..end, strand, type, name):
      1..380     +  enhancer       CMV enhancer: human cytomegalovirus immediate early enhancer
    381..584     +  promoter       CMV promoter: human cytomegalovirus (CMV) immediate early promoter
    580..613     +  LTR            5' LTR (truncated) (fragment): truncated 5' long terminal repeat (LTR) from HIV-1
    629..647     +  promoter       T7 promoter: promoter for bacteriophage T7 RNA polymerase
    700..1953    +  CDS            GATA1: GATA1_HUMAN - Also known as ERYF1, GF1. Experimental evidence at protein level: Swiss-Prot protein existence level 1. Transcriptional activator or repressor which probably serves as a general switch factor for erythroid development. It binds to DNA sites with the consensus sequence 5'-[AT]GATA[AG]-3' within regulatory regions of globin genes and of other genes expressed in erythroid cells. Activates the transcription of genes involved in erythroid differentiation of K562 erythroleukemia cells, including HBB, HBG1/2, ALAS2 and HMBS (PubMed:24245781). From Homo sapiens (Human).
   2017..2034    +  CDS            capTEV™ (fragment): composite tag for in vivo biotinylation, TEV protease cleavage, and 6xHis tagging
   2084..2308    +  polyA_signal   bGH poly(A) signal: bovine growth hormone polyadenylation signal
   2312..2333    +  promoter       SV40 promoter (fragment): SV40 enhancer and early promoter
   2354..2782    +  rep_origin     f1 ori (sequence partly withheld): f1 bacteriophage origin of replication; arrow indicates direction of (+) strand synthesis
   2796..3125    +  promoter       SV40 promoter: SV40 enhancer and early promoter
   3192..3983    +  CDS            neo: KKA2_KLEPN - Also known as kan, nptII. Experimental evidence at protein level: Swiss-Prot protein existence level 1. Resistance to kanamycin, neomycin, paromomycin, ribostamycin, butirosin and gentamicin B. From Klebsiella pneumoniae.
   4007..4165    +  CDS            ble (fragment): BLE_KLEPN - Experimental evidence at protein level: Swiss-Prot protein existence level 1. Binding protein with a strong affinity to the bleomycin family of antibiotics. Binds to CL990; an antimitotic-antibiotic compound. From Klebsiella pneumoniae.
   4160..4281    +  polyA_signal   SV40 poly(A) signal: SV40 polyadenylation signal
   4354..4370    -  protein_bind   lac operator: The lac repressor binds to the lac operator to inhibit transcription in E. coli. This inhibition can be relieved by adding lactose or isopropyl-β-D-thiogalactopyranoside (IPTG). lac repressor encoded by lacI
   4378..4408    -  promoter       lac promoter: promoter for the E. coli lac operon
   4423..4444    -  protein_bind   CAP binding site: CAP binding activates transcription in the presence of cAMP. E. coli catabolite activator protein
   4457..4549    -  CDS            lacI (fragment): lac repressor; lacI; The lac repressor binds to the lac operator to inhibit transcription in E. coli. This inhibition can be relieved by adding lactose or isopropyl-β-D-thiogalactopyranoside (IPTG).
   4732..5320    -  rep_origin     ori: high-copy-number ColE1/pMB1/pBR322/pUC origin of replication
   5491..6351    -  CDS            AmpR: β-lactamase; bla; confers resistance to ampicillin, carbenicillin, and related antibiotics
   6352..6456    -  promoter       AmpR promoter: bla
   6515..6567    -  misc_feature   bom (fragment): basis of mobility region from pBR322
>Addgene plasmid #118353 | hGATA-1 K137R | addgene full sequence | sequence record 227505 | Addgene NGS Result
GACATTGATTATTGACTAGTTATTAATAGTAATCAATTACGGGGTCATTAGTTCATAGCCCATATATGGA
GTTCCGCGTTACATAACTTACGGTAAATGGCCCGCCTGGCTGACCGCCCAACGACCCCCGCCCATTGACG
TCAATAATGACGTATGTTCCCATAGTAACGCCAATAGGGACTTTCCATTGACGTCAATGGGTGGAGTATT
TACGGTAAACTGCCCACTTGGCAGTACATCAAGTGTATCATATGCCAAGTACGCCCCCTATTGACGTCAA
TGACGGTAAATGGCCCGCCTGGCATTATGCCCAGTACATGACCTTATGGGACTTTCCTACTTGGCAGTAC
ATCTACGTATTAGTCATCGCTATTACCATGGTGATGCGGTTTTGGCAGTACATCAATGGGCGTGGATAGC
GGTTTGACTCACGGGGATTTCCAAGTCTCCACCCCATTGACGTCAATGGGAGTTTGTTTTGGCACCAAAA
TCAACGGGACTTTCCAAAATGTCGTAACAACTCCGCCCCATTGACGCAAATGGGCGGTAGGCGTGTACGG
TGGGAGGTCTATATAAGCAGAGCTCTCTGGCTAACTAGAGAACCCACTGCTTACTGGCTTATCGAAATTA
ATACGACTCACTATAGGGAGACCCAAGCTGGCTAGCGTTTAAACGGGCCCTCTAGACTCGAGCGGCCGCA
TGGAGTTCCCTGGCCTGGGGTCCCTGGGGACCTCAGAGCCCCTCCCCCAGTTTGTGGATCCTGCTCTGGT
GTCCTCCACACCAGAATCAGGGGTTTTCTTCCCCTCTGGGCCTGAGGGCTTGGATGCAGCAGCTTCCTCC
ACTGCCCCGAGCACAGCCACCGCTGCAGCTGCGGCACTGGCCTACTACAGGGACGCTGAGGCCTACAGAC
ACTCCCCAGTCTTTCAGGTGTACCCATTGCTCAACTGTATGGAGGGGATCCCAGGGGGCTCACCATATGC
CGGCTGGGCCTACGGCAAGACGGGGCTCTACCCTGCCTCAACTGTGTGTCCCACCCGCGAGGACTCTCCT
CCCCAGGCCGTGGAAGATCTGGATGGAAAAGGCAGCACCAGCTTCCTGGAGACTTTGAGGACAGAGCGGC
TGAGCCCAGACCTCCTGACCCTGGGACCTGCACTGCCTTCATCACTCCCTGTCCCCAATAGTGCTTATGG
GGGCCCTGACTTTTCCAGTACCTTCTTTTCTCCCACCGGGAGCCCCCTCAATTCAGCAGCCTATTCCTCT
CCCAAGCTTCGTGGAACTCTCCCCCTGCCTCCCTGTGAGGCCAGGGAGTGTGTGAACTGCGGAGCAACAG
CCACTCCACTGTGGCGGAGGGACAGGACAGGCCACTACCTATGCAACGCCTGCGGCCTCTATCACAAGAT
GAATGGGCAGAACAGGCCCCTCATCCGGCCCAAGAAGCGCCTGATTGTCAGTAAACGGGCAGGTACTCAG
TGCACCAACTGCCAGACGACCACCACGACACTGTGGCGGAGAAATGCCAGTGGGGATCCCGTGTGCAATG
CCTGCGGCCTCTACTACAAGCTACACCAGCCTCCTTTTTGGCAGGTGAACCGGCCACTGACCATGCGGAA
GGATGGTATTCAGACTCGAAACCGCAAGGCATCTGGAAAAGGGAAAAAGAAACGGGGCTCCAGTCTGGGA
GGCACAGGAGCAGCCGAAGGACCAGCTGGTGGCTTTATGGTGGTGGCTGGGGGCAGCGGTAGCGGGAATT
GTGGGGAGGTGGCTTCAGGCCTGACACTGGGCCCCCCAGGTACTGCCCATCTCTACCAAGGCCTGGGCCC
TGTGGTGCTGTCAGGGCCTGTTAGCCACCTCATGCCTTTCCCTGGACCCCTACTGGGCTCACCCACGGGC
TCCTTCCCCACAGGCCCCATGCCCCCCACCACCAGCACTACTGTGGTGGCTCCGCTCAGCTCAGGTACCA
AGCTTGGGCCCGAACAAAAACTCATCTCAGAAGAGGATCTGAATAGCGCCGTCGACCATCATCATCATCA
TCATTGAGTTTAAACGGTCTCCAGCTTAAGTTTAAACCGCTGATCAGCCTCGACTGTGCCTTCTAGTTGC
CAGCCATCTGTTGTTTGCCCCTCCCCCGTGCCTTCCTTGACCCTGGAAGGTGCCACTCCCACTGTCCTTT
CCTAATAAAATGAGGAAATTGCATCGCATTGTCTGAGTAGGTGTCATTCTATTCTGGGGGGTGGGGTGGG
GCAGGACAGCAAGGGGGAGGATTGGGAAGACAATAGCAGGCATGCTGGGGATGCGGTGGGCTCTATGGCT
TCTGAGGCGGAAAGAACCAGCTGGGGCTCTAGGGGGTATCCCC
[124 nt withheld, positions 2354-2477]
C
[91 nt withheld, positions 2479-2569]
A
[49 nt withheld, positions 2571-2619]
CCTTTGACGTTGGAGTCCACGTTCTTT
[37 nt withheld, positions 2647-2683]
ACCCTATCTCGGTCTATTCTTTTGATTTATAAGGGATTTTGCCGATTTCGGCCTATTGGTTAAAAAATGA
GCTGATTTAACAAAAATTTAACGCGAATTAATTCTGTGGAATGTGTGTCAGTTAGGGTGTGGAAAGTCCC
CAGGCTCCCCAGCAGGCAGAAGTATGCAAAGCATGCATCTCAATTAGTCAGCAACCAGGTGTGGAAAGTC
CCCAGGCTCCCCAGCAGGCAGAAGTATGCAAAGCATGCATCTCAATTAGTCAGCAACCATAGTCCCGCCC
CTAACTCCGCCCATCCCGCCCCTAACTCCGCCCAGTTCCGCCCATTCTCCGCCCCATGGCTGACTAATTT
TTTTTATTTATGCAGAGGCCGAGGCCGCCTCTGCCTCTGAGCTATTCCAGAAGTAGTGAGGAGGCTTTTT
TGGAGGCCTAGGCTTTTGCAAAAAGCTCCCGGGAGCTTGTATATCCATTTTCGGATCTGATCAAGAGACA
GGATGAGGATCGTTTCGCATGATTGAACAAGATGGATTGCACGCAGGTTCTCCGGCCGCTTGGGTGGAGA
GGCTATTCGGCTATGACTGGGCACAACAGACAATCGGCTGCTCTGATGCCGCCGTGTTCCGGCTGTCAGC
GCAGGGGCGCCCGGTTCTTTTTGTCAAGACCGACCTGTCCGGTGCCCTGAATGAACTGCAGGACGAGGCA
GCGCGGCTATCGTGGCTGGCCACGACGGGCGTTCCTTGCGCAGCTGTGCTCGACGTTGTCACTGAAGCGG
GAAGGGACTGGCTGCTATTGGGCGAAGTGCCGGGGCAGGATCTCCTGTCATCTCACCTTGCTCCTGCCGA
GAAAGTATCCATCATGGCTGATGCAATGCGGCGGCTGCATACGCTTGATCCGGCTACCTGCCCATTCGAC
CACCAAGCGAAACATCGCATCGAGCGAGCACGTACTCGGATGGAAGCCGGTCTTGTCGATCAGGATGATC
TGGACGAAGAGCATCAGGGGCTCGCGCCAGCCGAACTGTTCGCCAGGCTCAAGGCGCGCATGCCCGACGG
CGAGGATCTCGTCGTGACCCATGGCGATGCCTGCTTGCCGAATATCATGGTGGAAAATGGCCGCTTTTCT
GGATTCATCGACTGTGGCCGGCTGGGTGTGGCGGACCGCTATCAGGACATAGCGTTGGCTACCCGTGATA
TTGCTGAAGAGCTTGGCGGCGAATGGGCTGACCGCTTCCTCGTGCTTTACGGTATCGCCGCTCCCGATTC
GCAGCGCATCGCCTTCTATCGCCTTCTTGACGAGTTCTTCTGAGCGGGACTCTGGGGTTCGAAATGACCG
ACCAAGCGACGCCCAACCTGCCATCACGAGATTTCGATTCCACCGCCGCCTTCTATGAAAGGTTGGGCTT
CGGAATCGTTTTCCGGGACGCCGGCTGGATGATCCTCCAGCGCGGGGATCTCATGCTGGAGTTCTTCGCC
CACCCCAACTTGTTTATTGCAGCTTATAATGGTTACAAATAAAGCAATAGCATCACAAATTTCACAAATA
AAGCATTTTTTTCACTGCATTCTAGTTGTGGTTTGTCCAAACTCATCAATGTATCTTATCATGTCTGTAT
ACCGTCGACCTCTAGCTAGAGCTTGGCGTAATCATGGTCATAGCTGTTTCCTGTGTGAAATTGTTATCCG
CTCACAATTCCACACAACATACGAGCCGGAAGCATAAAGTGTAAAGCCTGGGGTGCCTAATGAGTGAGCT
AACTCACATTAATTGCGTTGCGCTCACTGCCCGCTTTCCAGTCGGGAAACCTGTCGTGCCAGCTGCATTA
ATGAATCGGCCAACGCGCGGGGAGAGGCGGTTTGCGTATTGGGCGCTCTTCCGCTTCCTCGCTCACTGAC
TCGCTGCGCTCGGTCGTTCGGCTGCGGCGAGCGGTATCAGCTCACTCAAAGGCGGTAATACGGTTATCCA
CAGAATCAGGGGATAACGCAGGAAAGAACATGTGAGCAAAAGGCCAGCAAAAGGCCAGGAACCGTAAAAA
GGCCGCGTTGCTGGCGTTTTTCCATAGGCTCCGCCCCCCTGACGAGCATCACAAAAATCGACGCTCAAGT
CAGAGGTGGCGAAACCCGACAGGACTATAAAGATACCAGGCGTTTCCCCCTGGAAGCTCCCTCGTGCGCT
CTCCTGTTCCGACCCTGCCGCTTACCGGATACCTGTCCGCCTTTCTCCCTTCGGGAAGCGTGGCGCTTTC
TCATAGCTCACGCTGTAGGTATCTCAGTTCGGTGTAGGTCGTTCGCTCCAAGCTGGGCTGTGTGCACGAA
CCCCCCGTTCAGCCCGACCGCTGCGCCTTATCCGGTAACTATCGTCTTGAGTCCAACCCGGTAAGACACG
ACTTATCGCCACTGGCAGCAGCCACTGGTAACAGGATTAGCAGAGCGAGGTATGTAGGCGGTGCTACAGA
GTTCTTGAAGTGGTGGCCTAACTACGGCTACACTAGAAGAACAGTATTTGGTATCTGCGCTCTGCTGAAG
CCAGTTACCTTCGGAAAAAGAGTTGGTAGCTCTTGATCCGGCAAACAAACCACCGCTGGTAGCGGTGGTT
TTTTTGTTTGCAAGCAGCAGATTACGCGCAGAAAAAAAGGATCTCAAGAAGATCCTTTGATCTTTTCTAC
GGGGTCTGACGCTCAGTGGAACGAAAACTCACGTTAAGGGATTTTGGTCATGAGATTATCAAAAAGGATC
TTCACCTAGATCCTTTTAAATTAAAAATGAAGTTTTAAATCAATCTAAAGTATATATGAGTAAACTTGGT
CTGACAGTTACCAATGCTTAATCAGTGAGGCACCTATCTCAGCGATCTGTCTATTTCGTTCATCCATAGT
TGCCTGACTCCCCGTCGTGTAGATAACTACGATACGGGAGGGCTTACCATCTGGCCCCAGTGCTGCAATG
ATACCGCGAGACCCACGCTCACCGGCTCCAGATTTATCAGCAATAAACCAGCCAGCCGGAAGGGCCGAGC
GCAGAAGTGGTCCTGCAACTTTATCCGCCTCCATCCAGTCTATTAATTGTTGCCGGGAAGCTAGAGTAAG
TAGTTCGCCAGTTAATAGTTTGCGCAACGTTGTTGCCATTGCTACAGGCATCGTGGTGTCACGCTCGTCG
TTTGGTATGGCTTCATTCAGCTCCGGTTCCCAACGATCAAGGCGAGTTACATGATCCCCCATGTTGTGCA
AAAAAGCGGTTAGCTCCTTCGGTCCTCCGATCGTTGTCAGAAGTAAGTTGGCCGCAGTGTTATCACTCAT
GGTTATGGCAGCACTGCATAATTCTCTTACTGTCATGCCATCCGTAAGATGCTTTTCTGTGACTGGTGAG
TACTCAACCAAGTCATTCTGAGAATAGTGTATGCGGCGACCGAGTTGCTCTTGCCCGGCGTCAATACGGG
ATAATACCGCGCCACATAGCAGAACTTTAAAAGTGCTCATCATTGGAAAACGTTCTTCGGGGCGAAAACT
CTCAAGGATCTTACCGCTGTTGAGATCCAGTTCGATGTAACCCACTCGTGCACCCAACTGATCTTCAGCA
TCTTTTACTTTCACCAGCGTTTCTGGGTGAGCAAAAACAGGAAGGCAAAATGCCGCAAAAAAGGGAATAA
GGGCGACACGGAAATGTTGAATACTCATACTCTTCCTTTTTCAATATTATTGAAGCATTTATCAGGGTTA
TTGTCTCATGAGCGGATACATATTTGAATGTATTTAGAAAAATAAACAAATAGGGGTTCCGCGCACATTT
CCCCGAAAAGTGCCACCTGACGTCGACGGATCGGGAGATCTCCCGATCCCCTATGGTGCACTCTCAGTAC
AATCTGCTCTGATGCCGCATAGTTAAGCCAGTATCTGCTCCCTGCTTGTGTGTTGGAGGTCGCTGAGTAG
TGCGCGAGCAAAATTTAAGCTACAACAAGGCAAGGCTTGACCGACAATTGCATGAAGAATCTGCTTAGGG
TTAGGCGTTTTGCGCTGCTTCGCGATGTACGGGCCAGATATACGCGTT
